>Addgene plasmid #154601 | pEPYC0CM0171 | depositor full sequence | sequence record 299475 | pEPYC0CM0171 sequence 2708 bps
CTAAATTGTAAGCGTTAATATTTTGTTAAAATTCGCGTTAAATTTTTGTTAAATCAGCTCATTTTTTAAC
CAATAGGCCGAAATCGGCAAAATCCCTTATAAATCAAAAGAATAGACCGAGATAGGGTTGAGTGGCCGCT
ACAGGGCGCTCCCATTCGCCATTCAGGCTGCGCAACTGTTGGGAAGGGCGTTTCGGTGCGGGCCTCTTCG
CTATTACGCCAGCTGGCGAAAGGGGGATGTGCTGCAAGGCGATTAAGTTGGGTAACGCCAGGGTTTTCCC
AGTCACGACGTTGTAAAACGACGGCCAGTGAGCGCGACGTAATACGACTCACTATAGGGCGAATTGAAGG
AAGGCCGTCAAGGCCGCATTCGGTCTCAGGAGGTCAACATGGTGGAGCACGACACTCTGGTCTACTCCAA
AAATGTCAAAGATACAGTCTCAGAAGATCAAAGGGCTATTGAGACTTTTCAACAAAGGATAATTTCGGGA
AACCTCCTCGGATTCCATTGCCCAGCTATCTGTCACTTCATCGAAAGGACAGTAGAAAAGGAAGGTGGCT
CCTACAAATGCCATCATTGCGATAAAGGAAAGGCTATCATTCAAGATCTCTCTGCCGACAGTGGTCCCAA
AGATGGACCCCCACCCACGAGGAGCATCGTGGAAAAAGAAGAGGTTCCAACCACGTCTACAAAGCAAGTG
GATTGATGTGACATCTCCAATCCCACTATCCTTCGCAAGACCCTTCCTCTATATAAGGAAGTTCATTTCA
TTTGGAGAGGACACGCTACTCGAGACCCTCTGGGCCTCATGGGCCTTCCTTTCACTGCCCGCTTTCCAGT
CGGGAAACCTGTCGTGCCAGCTGCATTAACATGGTCATAGCTGTTTCCTTGCGTATTGGGCGCTCTCCGC
TTCCTCGCTCACTGACTCGCTGCGCTCGGTCGTTCGGGTAAAGCCTGGGGTGCCTAATGAGCAAAAGGCC
AGCAAAAGGCCAGGAACCGTAAAAAGGCCGCGTTGCTGGCGTTTTTCCATAGGCTCCGCCCCCCTGACGA
GCATCACAAAAATCGACGCTCAAGTCAGAGGTGGCGAAACCCGACAGGACTATAAAGATACCAGGCGTTT
CCCCCTGGAAGCTCCCTCGTGCGCTCTCCTGTTCCGACCCTGCCGCTTACCGGATACCTGTCCGCCTTTC
TCCCTTCGGGAAGCGTGGCGCTTTCTCATAGCTCACGCTGTAGGTATCTCAGTTCGGTGTAGGTCGTTCG
CTCCAAGCTGGGCTGTGTGCACGAACCCCCCGTTCAGCCCGACCGCTGCGCCTTATCCGGTAACTATCGT
CTTGAGTCCAACCCGGTAAGACACGACTTATCGCCACTGGCAGCAGCCACTGGTAACAGGATTAGCAGAG
CGAGGTATGTAGGCGGTGCTACAGAGTTCTTGAAGTGGTGGCCTAACTACGGCTACACTAGAAGAACAGT
ATTTGGTATCTGCGCTCTGCTGAAGCCAGTTACCTTCGGAAAAAGAGTTGGTAGCTCTTGATCCGGCAAA
CAAACCACCGCTGGTAGCGGTGGTTTTTTTGTTTGCAAGCAGCAGATTACGCGCAGAAAAAAAGGATCTC
AAGAAGATCCTTTGATCTTTTCTACGGGGTCTGACGCTCAGTGGAACGAAAACTCACGTTAAGGGATTTT
GGTCATGAGATTATCAAAAAGGATCTTCACCTAGATCCTTTTAAATTAAAAATGAAGTTTTAAATCAATC
TAAAGTATATATGAGTAAACTTGGTCTGACAGTTATTAGAAAAATTCATCCAGCAGACGATAAAACGCAA
TACGCTGGCTATCCGGTGCCGCAATGCCATACAGCACCAGAAAACGATCCGCCCATTCGCCGCCCAGTTC
TTCCGCAATATCACGGGTGGCCAGCGCAATATCCTGATAACGATCCGCCACGCCCAGACGGCCGCAATCA
ATAAAGCCGCTAAAACGGCCATTTTCCACCATAATGTTCGGCAGGCACGCATCACCATGGGTCACCACCA
GATCTTCGCCATCCGGCATGCTCGCTTTCAGACGCGCAAACAGCTCTGCCGGTGCCAGGCCCTGATGTTC
TTCATCCAGATCATCCTGATCCACCAGGCCCGCTTCCATACGGGTACGCGCACGTTCAATACGATGTTTC
GCCTGATGATCAAACGGACAGGTCGCCGGGTCCAGGGTATGCAGACGACGCATGGCATCCGCCATAATGC
TCACTTTTTCTGCCGGCGCCAGATGGCTAGACAGCAGATCCTGACCCGGCACTTCGCCCAGCAGCAGCCA
ATCACGGCCCGCTTCGGTCACCACATCCAGCACCGCCGCACACGGAACACCGGTGGTGGCCAGCCAGCTC
AGACGCGCCGCTTCATCCTGCAGCTCGTTCAGCGCACCGCTCAGATCGGTTTTCACAAACAGCACCGGAC
GACCCTGCGCGCTCAGACGAAACACCGCCGCATCAGAGCAGCCAATGGTCTGCTGCGCCCAATCATAGCC
AAACAGACGTTCCACCCACGCTGCCGGGCTACCCGCATGCAGGCCATCCTGTTCAATCATACTCTTCCTT
TTTCAATATTATTGAAGCATTTATCAGGGTTATTGTCTCATGAGCGGATACATATTTGAATGTATTTAGA
AAAATAAACAAATAGGGGTTCCGCGCACATTTCCCCGAAAAGTGCCAC
Features (pLannotate 1.2.2; 10 found; start..end, strand, type, name):
      3..134     -  rep_origin     M13 ori (fragment): M13 bacteriophage origin of replication; arrow indicates direction of (+) strand synthesis
    155..311     -  CDS            lacZα (fragment): LacZα fragment of β-galactosidase; lacZ fragment
    320..338     +  promoter       T7 promoter: promoter for bacteriophage T7 RNA polymerase
    460..719     +  promoter       35SPPDK promoter (fragment): hybrid promoter consisting of the cauliflower mosaic virus 35S enhancer fused to the maize C4PPDK basal promoter (Yoo et al., 2007)
    735..781     +  promoter       minimal CaMV 35S promoter: minimal 35S promoter from cauliflower mosaic virus
    822..869     -  CDS            lacI (fragment): lac repressor; lacI; The lac repressor binds to the lac operator to inhibit transcription in E. coli. This inhibition can be relieved by adding lactose or isopropyl-β-D-thiogalactopyranoside (IPTG).
    906..946     -  rep_origin     RSF ori (fragment): Plasmids containing the RSF 1030 origin of replication can be propagated in E. coli cells that contain additional plasmids with compatible origins.
   1024..1612    -  rep_origin     ori: high-copy-number ColE1/pMB1/pBR322/pUC origin of replication
   1786..2580    -  CDS            NeoR/KanR: aminoglycoside phosphotransferase confers resistance to neomycin, kanamycin, and G418 (Geneticin®)
   2581..2685    -  promoter       AmpR promoter: bla
