[The description below was written by a language model from this plasmid's Addgene catalogue record and pLannotate feature annotations shown in this document.]
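Description:
pEPYC0CM0171 is a small (about 2.7 kb) synthetic-biology plasmid that stores a Phytobricks Level 0 part, that is, a single standardised DNA element held in a simple cloning vector for later modular assembly into plant expression constructs. The backbone is pMK, a gene-synthesis-type carrier plasmid. It replicates in E. coli from a high-copy ColE1/pUC-type origin and is selected with kanamycin through an aminoglycoside phosphotransferase (NeoR/KanR) gene, which the annotation places directly downstream of an AmpR (bla) promoter. The feature table also picks up short backbone remnants with no evident functional role here: fragments of an M13 origin, lacZα, lacI and an RSF origin, plus a T7 promoter upstream of the insert.

The payload is a synthetic promoter part named 35s(ΔC_CRE), a variant of the cauliflower mosaic virus 35S promoter. Automated annotation recognises the insert as a stretch matching the 35S enhancer region (called as a fragment of the 35S-PPDK hybrid promoter, probably because of the shared enhancer sequence), followed by the minimal CaMV 35S core promoter. The name suggests that a particular cis-regulatory element has been deleted from the 35S sequence, but the record does not define which element or its coordinates. No coding sequence, reporter or terminator accompanies the promoter, consistent with its status as a stand-alone part, and the flanking cloning sites are not recorded.

The plasmid comes from work on the rational design of minimal synthetic plant promoters. It would typically be combined with reporter and terminator parts to test how altering 35S regulatory elements affects expression in plants.
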