Addgene plasmid #154601: pEPYC0CM0171
Purpose: Phytobricks Level 0 part
Depositing lab: Nicola Patron. Depositing organization: Earlham Institute. Publication: Rational design of minimal synthetic promoters for plants. Cai YM, Kallam K, Tidd H, Gendarini G, Salzman A, Patron NJ. Nucleic Acids Res. 2020 Aug 28. pii: 5897334. doi: 10.1093/nar/gkaa682. PubMed 32856047.
Backbone
  Vector backbone: pMK
  Vector type: Synthetic Biology
Growth in bacteria
  Bacterial resistance: Kanamycin, 50 μg/mL
  Growth temperature: 37°C
  Growth strain: NEB Stable
  Copy number: High Copy
Gene/Insert
  Gene/Insert name: 35s(ΔC_CRE)
  Species: Synthetic
  Cloning method: Restriction Enzyme; 5′ cloning site Unknown (unknown if destroyed)
Terms and licenses: Academic/Nonprofit Terms; Industry Terms: Not Available to Industry
Depositor comments: Please visit https://www.biorxiv.org/content/10.1101/2020.05.14.095406v1 for bioRxiv preprint.
How to cite: pEPYC0CM0171 was a gift from Nicola Patron (Addgene plasmid # 154601 ; http://n2t.net/addgene:154601 ; RRID:Addgene_154601)
